>Addgene plasmid #107375 | plenti-UbcP-FLAG-YWAA-pGK-HYG | addgene full sequence | sequence record 210540 | Addgene NGS Result
GGACAGCAGAGATCCAGTTTGGTTAGTACCGGGCCCGCTCTAGCCCTAGATTTAACCCAACAGAAGGCTC
GACGCGTGGCCTCCGCGCCGGGTTTTGGCGCCTCCCGCGGGCGCCCCCCTCCTCACGGCGAGCGCTGCCA
CGTCAGACGAAGGGCGCAGCGAGCGTCCTGATCCTTCCGCCCGGACGCTCAGGACAGCGGCCCGCTGCTC
ATAAGACTCGGCCTTAGAACCCCAGTATCAGCAGAAGGACATTTTAGGACGGGACTTGGGTGACTCTAGG
GCACTGGTTTTCTTTCCAGAGAGCGGAACAGGCGAGGAAAAGTAGTCCCTTCTCGGCGATTCTGCGGAGG
GATCTCCGTGGGGCGGTGAACGCCGATGATTATATAAGGACGCGCCGGGTGTGGCACAGCTAGTTCCGTC
GCAGCCGGGATTTGGGTCGCGGTTCTTGTTTGTGGATCGCTGTGATCGTCACTTGGTGAGTAGCGGGCTG
CTGGGCTGGCCGGGGCTTTCGTGGCCGCCGGGCCGCTCGGTGGGACGGAAGCGTGTGGAGAGACCGCCAA
GGGCTGTAGTCTGGGTCCGCGAGCAAGGTTGCCCTGAACTGGGGGTTGGGGGGAGCGCAGCAAAATGGCG
GCTGTTCCCGAGTCTTGAATGGAAGACGCTTGTGAGGCGGGCTGTGAGGTCGTTGAAACAAGGTGGGGGG
CATGGTGGGCGGCAAGAACCCAAGGTCTTGAGGCCTTCGCTAATGCGGGAAAGCTCTTATTCGGGTGAGA
TGGGCTGGGGCACCATCTGGGGACCCTGACGTGAAGTTTGTCACTGACTGGAGAACTCGGTTTGTCGTCT
GTTGCGGGGGCGGCAGTTATGGCGGTGCCGTTGGGCAGTGCACCCGTACCTTTGGGAGCGCGCGCCCTCG
TCGTGTCGTGACGTCACCCGTTCTGTTGGCTTATAATGCAGGGTGGGGCCACCTGCCGGTAGGTGTGCGG
TAGGCTTTTCTCCGTCGCAGGACGCAGGGTTCGGGCCTAGGGTAGGCTCTCCTGAATCGACAGGCGCCGG
ACCTCTGGTGAGGGGAGGGATAAGTGAGGCGTCAGTTTCTTTGGTCGGTTTTATGTACCTATCTTCTTAA
GTAGCTGAAGCTCCGGTTTTGAACTATGCGCTCGGGGTTGGCGAGTGTGTTTTGTGAAGTTTTTTAGGCA
CCTTTTGAAATGTAATCATTTGGGTCAATATGTAATTTTCAGTGTTAGACTAGTAAATTGTCCGCTAAAT
TCTGGCCGTTTTTGGCTTTTTTGTTAGACGCTAGACTGCCGGATCGAATTGTCGACGAATTCGGATCCAG
ATCTGCCACCATGGACTACAAGGACGACGATGACAAGGGCGGAGCTCGAGGTTATCAAACAAGTTTGTAC
AAAAAAGTTGGCATGGCCGGCGAAGGAGATCAGCAGGACGCTGCGCACAACATGGGCAACCACCTGCCGC
TCCTGCCTGAGAGTGAGGAAGAAGATGAAATGGAAGTTGAAGACCAGGATAGTAAAGAAGCCAAAAAACC
AAACATCATAAATTTTGACACCAGTCTGCCGACATCACATACATACCTAGGTGCTGATATGGAAGAATTT
CATGGCAGGACTTTGCACGATGACGACAGCTGTCAGGTGATTCCAGTTCTTCCACAAGTGATGATGATCC
TGATTCCCGGACAGACATTACCTCTTCAGCTTTTTCACCCTCAAGAAGTCAGTATGGTGCGGAATTTAAT
TCAGAAAGATAGAACCTTTGCTGTTCTTGCATACAGCAATGTACAGGAAAGGGAAGCACAGTTTGGAACA
ACAGCAGAGATATATGCCTATCGAGAAGAACAGGATTTTGGAATTGAGATAGTGAAAGTGAAAGCAATTG
GAAGACAAAGGTTCAAAGTCCTTGAGCTAAGAACACAGTCAGATGGAATCCAGCAAGCTAAAGTGCAAAT
TCTTCCCGAATGTGTGTTGCCTTCAACCATGTCTGCAGTTCAATTAGAATCCCTCAATAAGTGCCAGATA
TTTCCTTCAAAACCTGTCTCAAGAGAAGACCAATGTTCATATAAATGGTGGCAGAAATACCAGAAGAGAA
AGTTTCATTGTGCAAATCTAACTTCATGGCCTCGCTGGCTGTATTCCTTATATGATGCTGAGACCTTAAT
GGACAGAATCAAGAAACAGCTACGTGAATGGGATGAAAATCTAAAAGATGATTCTCTTCCTTCAAATCCA
ATAGATTTTTCTTACAGAGTAGCTGCTTGTCTTCCTATTGATGATGTATTGAGAATTCAGCTCCTTAAAA
TTGGCAGTGCTATCCAGCGACTTCGCTGTGAATTAGACATTATGAATAAATGTACTTCCCTTTGCTGTAA
ACAATGTCAAGAAACAGAAATAACAACCAAAAATGAAATATTCAGTTTATCCTTATGTGGGCCGATGGCA
GCTTATGTGAATCCTCATGGATATGTGCATGAGACACTTACTGTGTATAAGGCTTGCAACTTGAATCTGA
TAGGCCGGCCTTCTACAGAACACAGCTGGTTTCCTGGGGCTGCCGCGACTGTTGCCCAGTGTAAGATCTG
TGCAAGCCATATTGGATGGAAGTTTACGGCCACCAAAAAAGACATGTCACCTCAAAAATTTTGGGGCTTA
ACGCGATCTGCTCTGTTGCCCACGATCCCAGACACTGAAGATGAAATAAGTCCAGACAAAGTAATACTTT
GCTTGTAAGACCCAGCTTTCTTGTACAAAGTGGTTCGATAACGAATTCCGCCCCCCCCCCCTAACGTTAC
TGGCCGAAGCCGCTTGGAATAAGGCCGGTGTGCGTTTGTCTATATGTTATTTTCCACCATATTGCCGTCT
TTTGGCAATGTGAGGGCCGCGTTTAACGAATTCTACCGGGTAGGGGAGGCGCTTTTCCCAAGGCAGTCTG
GAGCATGCGCTTTAGCAGCCCCGCTGGGCACTTGGCGCTACACAAGTGGCCTCTGGCCTCGCACACATTC
CACATCCACCGGTAGGCGCCAACCGGCTCCGTTCTTTGGTGGCCCCTTCGCGCCACCTTCTACTCCTCCC
CTAGTCAGGAAGTTCCCCCCCGCCCCGCAGCTCGCGTCGTGCAGGACGTGACAAATGGAAGTAGCACGTC
TCACTAGTCTCGTGCAGATGGACAGCACCGCTGAGCAATGGAAGCGGGTAGGCCTTTGGGGCAGCGGCCA
ATAGCAGCTTTGCTCCTTCGCTTTCTGGGCTCAGAGGCTGGGAAGGGGTGGGTCCGGGGGCGGGCTCAGG
GGCGGGCTCAGGGGCGGGGCGGGCGCCCGAAGGTCCTCCGGAGGCCCGGCATTCTGCACGCTTCAAAAGC
GCACGTCTGCCGCGCTGTTCTCCTCTTCCTCATCTCCGGGCCTTTCGACCTGCATCCCGCCACCATGAAA
AAGCCTGAACTCACCGCGACGTCTGTCGAGAAGTTTCTGATCGAAAAGTTCGACAGCGTCTCCGACCTGA
TGCAGCTCTCGGAGGGCGAAGAATCTCGTGCTTTCAGCTTCGATGTAGGAGGGCGTGGATATGTCCTGCG
GGTAAATAGCTGCGCCGATGGTTTCTACAAAGATCGTTATGTTTATCGGCACTTTGCATCGGCCGCGCTC
CCGATTCCGGAAGTGCTTGACATTGGGGAATTCAGCGAGAGCCTGACCTATTGCATCTCCCGCCGTGCAC
AGGGTGTCACGTTGCAAGACCTGCCTGAAACCGAACTGCCCGCTGTTCTGCAGCCGGTCGCGGAGGCCAT
GGATGCGATCGCTGCGGCCGATCTTAGCCAGACGAGCGGGTTCGGCCCATTCGGACCGCAAGGAATCGGT
CAATACACTACATGGCGTGATTTCATATGCGCGATTGCTGATCCCCATGTGTATCACTGGCAAACTGTGA
TGGACGACACCGTCAGTGCGTCCGTCGCGCAGGCTCTCGATGAGCTGATGCTTTGGGCCGAGGACTGCCC
CGAAGTCCGGCACCTCGTGCACGCGGATTTCGGCTCCAACAATGTCCTGACGGACAATGGCCGCATAACA
GCGGTCATTGACTGGAGCGAGGCGATGTTCGGGGATTCCCAATACGAGGTCGCCAACATCTTCTTCTGGA
GGCCGTGGTTGGCTTGTATGGAGCAGCAGACGCGCTACTTCGAGCGGAGGCATCCGGAGCTTGCAGGATC
GCCGCGGCTCCGGGCGTATATGCTCCGCATTGGTCTTGACCAACTCTATCAGAGCTTGGTTGACGGCAAT
TTCGATGATGCAGCTTGGGCGCAGGGTCGATGCGACGCAATCGTCCGATCCGGAGCCGGGACTGTCGGGC
GTACACAAATCGCCCGCAGAAGCGCGGCCGTCTGGACCGATGGCTGTGTAGAAGTACTCGCCGATAGTGG
AAACCGACGCCCCAGCACTCGTCCGAGGGCAAAGGAATAGTGTACAAGTAGGAATTCGTCGAGGGACCTA
ATAACTTCGTATAGCATACATTATACGAAGTTATACATGTTTAAGGGTTCCGGTTCCACTAGGTACAATT
CGATATCAAGCTTATCGATAATCAACCTCTGGATTACAAAATTTGTGAAAGATTGACTGGTATTCTTAAC
TATGTTGCTCCTTTTACGCTATGTGGATACGCTGCTTTAATGCCTTTGTATCATGCTATTGCTTCCCGTA
TGGCTTTCATTTTCTCCTCCTTGTATAAATCCTGGTTGCTGTCTCTTTATGAGGAGTTGTGGCCCGTTGT
CAGGCAACGTGGCGTGGTGTGCACTGTGTTTGCTGACGCAACCCCCACTGGTTGGGGCATTGCCACCACC
TGTCAGCTCCTTTCCGGGACTTTCGCTTTCCCCCTCCCTATTGCCACGGCGGAACTCATCGCCGCCTGCC
TTGCCCGCTGCTGGACAGGGGCTCGGCTGTTGGGCACTGACAATTCCGTGGTGTTGTCGGGGAAATCATC
GTCCTTTCCTTGGCTGCTCGCCTGTGTTGCCACCTGGATTCTGCGCGGGACGTCCTTCTGCTACGTCCCT
TCGGCCCTCAATCCAGCGGACCTTCCTTCCCGCGGCCTGCTGCCGGCTCTGCGGCCTCTTCCGCGTCTTC
GCCTTCGCCCTCAGACGAGTCGGATCTCCCTTTGGGCCGCCTCCCCGCATCGATACCGTCGACCTCGATC
GAGACCTAGAAAAACATGGAGCAATCACAAGTAGCAATACAGCAGCTACCAATGCTGATTGTGCCTGGCT
AGAAGCACAAGAGGAGGAGGAGGTGGGTTTTCCAGTCACACCTCAGGTACCTTTAAGACCAATGACTTAC
AAGGCAGCTGTAGATCTTAGCCACTTTTTAAAAGAAAAGGGGGGACTGGAAGGGCTAATTCACTCCCAAC
GAAGACAAGATCTGCTTTTTGCTTGTACTGGGTCTCTCTGGTTAGACCAGATCTGAGCCTGGGAGCTCTC
TGGCTAACTAGGGAACCCACTGCTTAAGCCTCAATAAAGCTTGCCTTGAGTGCTTCAAGTAGTGTGTGCC
CGTCTGTTGTGTGACTCTGGTAACTAGAGATCCCTCAGACCCTTTTAGTCAGTGTGGAAAATCTCTAGCA
GTAGTAGTTCATGTCATCTTATTATTCAGTATTTATAACTTGCAAAGAAATGAATATCAGAGAGTGAGAG
GAACTTGTTTATTGCAGCTTATAATGGTTACAAATAAAGCAATAGCATCACAAATTTCACAAATAAAGCA
TTTTTTTCACTGCATTCTAGTTGTGGTTTGTCCAAACTCATCAATGTATCTTATCATGTCTGGCTCTAGC
TATCCCGCCCCTAACTCCGCCCATCCCGCCCCTAACTCCGCCCAGTTCCGCCCATTCTCCGCCCCATGGC
TGACTAATTTTTTTTATTTATGCAGAGGCCGAGGCCGCCTCGGCCTCTGAGCTATTCCAGAAGTAGTGAG
GAGGCTTTTTTGGAGGCCTAGGGACGTACCCAATTCGCCCTATAGTGAGTCGTATTAGCATGTGAGCAAA
AGGCCAGCATAAATCAAAAGAATAGACCGAGATAGGGT
[37 nt withheld, positions 6059-6095]
AAAGAACGTGGACTCCAACGTCAAAGG
[49 nt withheld, positions 6123-6171]
T
[91 nt withheld, positions 6173-6263]
G
[124 nt withheld, positions 6265-6388]
CAGGTGGCACTTTTCGGGGAAATGTGCGCGGAACCCCTATTTGTTTATTTTTCTAAATACATTCAAATAT
GTATCCGCTCATGAGACAATAACCCTGATAAATGCTTCAATAATATTGAAAAAGGAAGAGTCCTGAGGCG
GAAAGAACCAGCTGTGGAATGTGTGTCAGTTAGGGTGTGGAAAGTCCCCAGGCTCCCCAGCAGGCAGAAG
TATGCAAAGCATGCATCTCAATTAGTCAGCAACCAGGTGTGGAAAGTCCCCAGGCTCCCCAGCAGGCAGA
AGTATGCAAAGCATGCATCTCAATTAGTCAGCAACCATAGTCCCGCCCCTAACTCCGCCCATCCCGCCCC
TAACTCCGCCCAGTTCCGCCCATTCTCCGCCCCATGGCTGACTAATTTTTTTTATTTATGCAGAGGCCGA
GGCCGCCTCGGCCTCTGAGCTATTCCAGAAGTAGTGAGGAGGCTTTTTTGGAGGCCTAGGCTTTTGCAAA
GATCGATCAAGAGACAGGATGAGGATCGTTTCGCATGATTGAACAAGATGGATTGCACGCAGGTTCTCCG
GCCGCTTGGGTGGAGAGGCTATTCGGCTATGACTGGGCACAACAGACAATCGGCTGCTCTGATGCCGCCG
TGTTCCGGCTGTCAGCGCAGGGGCGCCCGGTTCTTTTTGTCAAGACCGACCTGTCCGGTGCCCTGAATGA
ACTGCAAGACGAGGCAGCGCGGCTATCGTGGCTGGCCACGACGGGCGTTCCTTGCGCAGCTGTGCTCGAC
GTTGTCACTGAAGCGGGAAGGGACTGGCTGCTATTGGGCGAAGTGCCGGGGCAGGATCTCCTGTCATCTC
ACCTTGCTCCTGCCGAGAAAGTATCCATCATGGCTGATGCAATGCGGCGGCTGCATACGCTTGATCCGGC
TACCTGCCCATTCGACCACCAAGCGAAACATCGCATCGAGCGAGCACGTACTCGGATGGAAGCCGGTCTT
GTCGATCAGGATGATCTGGACGAAGAGCATCAGGGGCTCGCGCCAGCCGAACTGTTCGCCAGGCTCAAGG
CGAGCATGCCCGACGGCGAGGATCTCGTCGTGACCCATGGCGATGCCTGCTTGCCGAATATCATGGTGGA
AAATGGCCGCTTTTCTGGATTCATCGACTGTGGCCGGCTGGGTGTGGCGGACCGCTATCAGGACATAGCG
TTGGCTACCCGTGATATTGCTGAAGAGCTTGGCGGCGAATGGGCTGACCGCTTCCTCGTGCTTTACGGTA
TCGCCGCTCCCGATTCGCAGCGCATCGCCTTCTATCGCCTTCTTGACGAGTTCTTCTGAGCGGGACTCTG
GGGTTCGAAATGACCGACCAAGCGACGCCCAACCTGCCATCACGAGATTTCGATTCCACCGCCGCCTTCT
ATGAAAGGTTGGGCTTCGGAATCGTTTTCCGGGACGCCGGCTGGATGATCCTCCAGCGCGGGGATCTCAT
GCTGGAGTTCTTCGCCCACCCTAGGGGGAGGCTAACTGAAACACGGAAGGAGACAATACCGGAAGGAACC
CGCGCTATGACGGCAATAAAAAGACAGAATAAAACGCACGGTGTTGGGTCGTTTGTTCATAAACGCGGGG
TTCGGTCCCAGGGCTGGCACTCTGTCGATACCCCACCGAGACCCCATTGGGGCCAATACGCCCGCGTTTC
TTCCTTTTCCCCACCCCACCCCCCAAGTTCGGGTGAAGGCCCAGGGCTCGCAGCCAACGTCGGGGCGGCA
GGCCCTGCCATAGCCTCAGGTTACTCATATATACTTTAGATTGATTTAAAACTTCATTTTTAATTTAAAA
GGATCTAGGTGAAGATCCTTTTTGATAATCTCATGACCAAAATCCCTTAACGTGAGTTTTCGTTCCACTG
AGCGTCAGACCCCGTAGAAAAGATCAAAGGATCTTCTTGAGATCCTTTTTTTCTGCGCGTAATCTGCTGC
TTGCAAACAAAAAAACCACCGCTACCAGCGGTGGTTTGTTTGCCGGATCAAGAGCTACCAACTCTTTTTC
CGAAGGTAACTGGCTTCAGCAGAGCGCAGATACCAAATACTGTTCTTCTAGTGTAGCCGTAGTTAGGCCA
CCACTTCAAGAACTCTGTAGCACCGCCTACATACCTCGCTCTGCTAATCCTGTTACCAGTGGCTGCTGCC
AGTGGCGATAAGTCGTGTCTTACCGGGTTGGACTCAAGACGATAGTTACCGGATAAGGCGCAGCGGTCGG
GCTGAACGGGGGGTTCGTGCACACAGCCCAGCTTGGAGCGAACGACCTACACCGAACTGAGATACCTACA
GCGTGAGCTATGAGAAAGCGCCACGCTTCCCGAAGGGAGAAAGGCGGACAGGTATCCGGTAAGCGGCAGG
GTCGGAACAGGAGAGCGCACGAGGGAGCTTCCAGGGGGAAACGCCTGGTATCTTTATAGTCCTGTCGGGT
TTCGCCACCTCTGACTTGAGCGTCGATTTTTGTGATGCTCGTCAGGGGGGCGGAGCCTATGGAAAAACGC
CAGCAACGCGGCCTTTTTACGGTTCCTGGCCTTTTGCTGGCCTTTTGCTCACATGTTCTTTCCTGCGTTA
TCCCCTGATTCTGTGGATAACCGTATTACCGCCATGCATTAGTTATTAATAGTAATCAATTACGGGGTCA
TTAGTTCATAGCCCATATATGGAGTTCCGCGTTACATAACTTACGGTAAATGGCCCGCCTGGCTGACCGC
CCAACGACCCCCGCCCATTGACGTCAATAATGACGTATGTTCCCATAGTAACGCCAATAGGGACTTTCCA
TTGACGTCAATGGGTGGAGTATTTACGGTAAACTGCCCACTTGGCAGTACATCAAGTGTATCATATGCCA
AGTACGCCCCCTATTGACGTCAATGACGGTAAATGGCCCGCCTGGCATTATGCCCAGTACATGACCTTAT
GGGACTTTCCTACTTGGCAGTACATCTACGTATTAGTCATCGCTATTACCATGGTGATGCGGTTTTGGCA
GTACATCAATGGGCGTGGATAGCGGTTTGACTCACGGGGATTTCCAAGTCTCCACCCCATTGACGTCAAT
GGGAGTTTGTTTTGGCACCAAAATCAACGGGACTTTCCAAAATGTCGTAACAACTCCGCCCCATTGACGC
AAATGGGCGGTAGGCGTGTACGGTGGGAGGTCTATATAAGCAGCGCGTTTTGCCTGTACTGGGTCTCTCT
GGTTAGACCAGATCTGAGCCTGGGAGCTCTCTGGCTAACTAGGGAACCCACTGCTTAAGCCTCAATAAAG
CTTGCCTTGAGTGCTTCAAGTAGTGTGTGCCCGTCTGTTGTGTGACTCTGGTAACTAGAGATCCCTCAGA
CCCTTTTAGTCAGTGTGGAAAATCTCTAGCAGTGGCGCCCGAACAGGGACTTGAAAGCGAAAGGGAAACC
AGAGGAGCTCTCTCGACGCAGGACTCGGCTTGCTGAAGCGCGCACGGCAAGAGGCGAGGGGCGGCGACTG
GTGAGTACGCCAAAAATTTTGACTAGCGGAGGCTAGAAGGAGAGAGATGGGTGCGAGAGCGTCAGTATTA
AGCGGGGGAGAATTAGATCGCGATGGGAAAAAATTCGGTTAAGGCCAGGGGGAAAGAAAAAATATAAATT
AAAACATATAGTATGGGCAAGCAGGGAGCTAGAACGATTCGCAGTTAATCCTGGCCTGTTAGAAACATCA
GAAGGCTGTAGACAAATACTGGGACAGCTACAACCATCCCTTCAGACAGGATCAGAAGAACTTAGATCAT
TATATAATACAGTAGCAACCCTCTATTGTGTGCATCAAAGGATAGAGATAAAAGACACCAAGGAAGCTTT
AGACAAGATAGAGGAAGAGCAAAACAAAAGTAAGACCACCGCACAGCAAGCGGCCGGCCGCTGATCTTCA
GACCTGGAGGAGGAGATATGAGGGACAATTGGAGAAGTGAATTATATAAATATAAAGTAGTAAAAATTGA
ACCATTAGGAGTAGCACCCACCAAGGCAAAGAGAAGAGTGGTGCAGAGAGAAAAAAGAGCAGTGGGAATA
GGAGCTTTGTTCCTTGGGTTCTTGGGAGCAGCAGGAAGCACTATGGGCGCAGCGTCAATGACGCTGACGG
TACAGGCCAGACAATTATTGTCTGGTATAGTGCAGCAGCAGAACAATTTGCTGAGGGCTATTGAGGCGCA
ACAGCATCTGTTGCAACTCACAGTCTGGGGCATCAAGCAGCTCCAGGCAAGAATCCTGGCTGTGGAAAGA
TACCTAAAGGATCAACAGCTCCTGGGGATTTGGGGTTGCTCTGGAAAACTCATTTGCACCACTGCTGTGC
CTTGGAATGCTAGTTGGAGTAATAAATCTCTGGAACAGATTTGGAATCACACGACCTGGATGGAGTGGGA
CAGAGAAATTAACAATTACACAAGCTTAATACACTCCTTAATTGAAGAATCGCAAAACCAGCAAGAAAAG
AATGAACAAGAATTATTGGAATTAGATAAATGGGCAAGTTTGTGGAATTGGTTTAACATAACAAATTGGC
TGTGGTATATAAAATTATTCATAATGATAGTAGGAGGCTTGGTAGGTTTAAGAATAGTTTTTGCTGTACT
TTCTATAGTGAATAGAGTTAGGCAGGGATATTCACCATTATCGTTTCAGACCCACCTCCCAACCCCGAGG
GGACCCGACAGGCCCGAAGGAATAGAAGAAGAAGGTGGAGAGAGAGACAGAGACAGATCCATTCGATTAG
TGAACGGATCGGCACTGCGTGCGCCAATTCTGCAGACAAATGGCAGTATTCATCCACAATTTTAAAAGAA
AAGGGGGGATTGGGGGGTACAGTGCAGGGGAAAGAATAGTAGACATAATAGCAACAGACATACAAACTAA
AGAATTACAAAAACAAATTACAAAAATTCAAAATTTTCGGGTTTATTACAG
Features (pLannotate 1.2.2; 33 found; start..end, strand, type, name):
     52..69      +  ncRNA          5' miR-30a (fragment): sequence upstream of the 71-nt precursor of the human miR-30a microRNA (Zeng et al., 2002) miRNA
     78..1289    +  promoter       UbC promoter: human ubiquitin C promoter
   1347..1367    +  CDS            FLAG (fragment): FLAG® epitope tag, followed by an enterokinase cleavage site
   1390..1407    +  protein_bind   attB1 (fragment): mutant version of attB; core recombination site for the Gateway® BP reaction BP Clonase™
   1413..2735    +  CDS            CRBN: CRBN_HUMAN - Experimental evidence at protein level: Swiss-Prot protein existence level 1. Substrate recognition component of a DCX (DDB1-CUL4-X-box) E3 protein ligase complex that mediates the ubiquitination and subsequent proteasomal degradation of target proteins, such as MEIS2 (Probable). Normal degradation of key regulatory proteins is required for normal limb outgrowth and expression of the fibroblast growth factor FGF8 (PubMed:20223979, PubMed:24328678, PubMed:25043012, PubMed:25108355). Maintains presynaptic glutamate release and consequently cognitive functions, such as memory and lea
   2740..2764    -  protein_bind   attB2: mutant version of attB; recombination site for the Gateway® BP reaction BP Clonase™
   2782..2888    +  misc_feature   IRES (fragment): internal ribosome entry site (IRES) of the encephalomyocarditis virus (EMCV)
   2908..3407    +  promoter       PGK promoter: mouse phosphoglycerate kinase 1 promoter
   3425..4450    +  CDS            HygR: aminoglycoside phosphotransferase from E. coli; aph(4)-Ia; confers resistance to hygromycin
   4481..4514    +  protein_bind   loxP: Cre-mediated recombination occurs in the 8-bp core sequence (GCATACAT). Cre recombinase
   4547..4570    +  misc_feature   MCS (fragment): pBluescript multiple cloning site
   4570..5158    +  misc_feature   WPRE: woodchuck hepatitis virus posttranscriptional regulatory element
   5159..5178    +  misc_feature   MCS (fragment): pBluescript multiple cloning site
   5180..5365    +  CDS            nef (fragment): NEF_HV1Z2 - Experimental evidence at protein level: Swiss-Prot protein existence level 1. Extracellular Nef protein targets CD4(+) T-lymphocytes for apoptosis by interacting with CXCR4 surface receptors. From Human immunodeficiency virus type 1 group M subtype D (isolate Z2/CDC-Z34) (HIV-1).
   5367..5600    +  LTR            3' LTR (ΔU3): self-inactivating 3' long terminal repeat (LTR) from HIV-1
   5672..5793    +  polyA_signal   SV40 poly(A) signal: SV40 polyadenylation signal
   5833..5968    +  rep_origin     SV40 ori: SV40 origin of replication
   5989..6007    -  promoter       T7 promoter: promoter for bacteriophage T7 RNA polymerase
   6030..6388    -  rep_origin     f1 ori (sequence partly withheld): f1 bacteriophage origin of replication; arrow indicates direction of (+) strand synthesis
   6415..6519    +  promoter       AmpR promoter: bla
   6521..6878    +  promoter       SV40 promoter: SV40 enhancer and early promoter
   6913..7707    +  CDS            NeoR/KanR: aminoglycoside phosphotransferase from Tn5; aph(3')-II (or nptII); confers resistance to neomycin, kanamycin, and G418 (Geneticin®)
   7728..7880    +  CDS            ble (fragment): BLE_KLEPN - Experimental evidence at protein level: Swiss-Prot protein existence level 1. Binding protein with a strong affinity to the bleomycin family of antibiotics. Binds to CL990; an antimitotic-antibiotic compound. From Klebsiella pneumoniae.
   7939..7986    +  polyA_signal   HSV TK poly(A) signal: herpes simplex virus thymidine kinase polyadenylation signal (Cole and Stacy, 1985)
   8315..8903    +  rep_origin     ori: high-copy-number ColE1/pMB1/pBR322/pUC origin of replication
   9078..9381    +  enhancer       CMV enhancer: human cytomegalovirus immediate early enhancer
   9382..9581    +  promoter       CMV promoter: human cytomegalovirus (CMV) immediate early promoter
   9599..9779    +  LTR            5' LTR (truncated): truncated 5' long terminal repeat (LTR) from HIV-1
   9826..9951    +  misc_feature   HIV-1 Ψ: packaging signal of human immunodeficiency virus type 1
   9935..10273   +  CDS            HIV-1 gag (fragment): gag protein from human immunodeficiency virus 1; gag
  10448..10681   +  misc_feature   RRE: The Rev response element (RRE) of HIV-1 allows for Rev-dependent mRNA export from the nucleus to the cytoplasm.
  11058..11158   +  CDS            Rev (fragment): human immunodeficiency virus 1 (HIV-1) Rev protein; rev; enhances nuclear export of unspliced and incompletely spliced viral mRNAs
  11208..11325   +  misc_feature   cPPT/CTS: central polypurine tract and central termination sequence of HIV-1
