[The description below was written by a language model from this plasmid's Addgene catalogue record and pLannotate feature annotations shown in this document.]
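Description:
plenti-UbcP-FLAG-YWAA-pGK-HYG is an 11.3 kb self-inactivating HIV-1-based lentiviral transfer vector for stable expression in mammalian cells of a FLAG-tagged mutant of human cereblon (CRBN). It was built by Gateway recombination into the plenti-UBC-FLAG-gate-pGK-HYG destination backbone. In bacteria it replicates from a high-copy ColE1/pUC-type origin and is selected with kanamycin through a Tn5 NeoR/KanR gene. That gene sits behind tandem bacterial (AmpR) and SV40 promoters and ends in an HSV TK polyadenylation signal. An f1 origin and an SV40 origin are also annotated in the backbone.

The viral genome is transcribed from a CMV enhancer/promoter fused to a truncated 5' LTR. It carries the Ψ packaging signal with a gag fragment, the RRE for Rev-dependent nuclear export, the cPPT/CTS, a WPRE to enhance transcript expression, and a ΔU3 3' LTR that inactivates the LTR promoter after integration. Within this frame, the human ubiquitin C promoter drives an N-terminal FLAG epitope supplied by the backbone, followed by attB1, the CRBN coding sequence and attB2. The insert carries the Y383A/W385A substitutions, which give the "YWAA" name. A separate mouse PGK promoter drives the hygromycin resistance gene for selection of transduced cells, and a single loxP site lies downstream of it. Short annotated fragments of a miR-30a flank and an EMCV IRES appear to be cloning remnants rather than functional elements.

CRBN is the substrate-recognition subunit of a DDB1-CUL4 E3 ubiquitin ligase. The construct comes from a study of lenalidomide-induced, cereblon-dependent degradation of Ikaros proteins. The record gives the purpose only as lentiviral expression of FLAG-YWAA and does not describe the functional effect of the mutations.
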