Addgene plasmid #107375: plenti-UbcP-FLAG-YWAA-pGK-HYG
Purpose: Lentiviral expression of FLAG-YWAA
Depositing lab: William Kaelin. Depositing organization: Dana-Farber Cancer Institute. Publication: The myeloma drug lenalidomide promotes the cereblon-dependent destruction of Ikaros proteins. Lu G, Middleton RE, Sun H, Naniong M, Ott CJ, Mitsiades CS, Wong KK, Bradner JE, Kaelin WG Jr. Science. 2014 Jan 17;343(6168):305-9. doi: 10.1126/science.1244917. Epub 2013 Nov 29. PubMed 24292623.
Backbone
  Vector backbone: plenti-UBC-FLAG-gate-pGK-HYG
  Vector type: Mammalian Expression, Lentiviral
Growth in bacteria
  Bacterial resistance: Kanamycin, 50 μg/mL
  Growth temperature: 30°C
  Growth strain: NEB Stable
  Copy number: Unknown
Gene/Insert
  Gene/Insert name: cereblon (alt name: CBRN)
  Species: H. sapiens (human)
  Mutation: CRBN-Y383A/W385A
  Entrez Gene: CRBN (a.k.a. MRT2, MRT2A)
  Promoter: UbcP
  Tag / fusion protein: FLAG (N terminal on backbone)
  Cloning method: Gateway Cloning
Terms and licenses: Academic/Nonprofit Terms; Industry Terms: Not Available to Industry
How to cite: plenti-UbcP-FLAG-YWAA-pGK-HYG was a gift from William Kaelin (Addgene plasmid # 107375 ; http://n2t.net/addgene:107375 ; RRID:Addgene_107375)
